# Supplementary material for: Neofunctionalization driven by positive selection led to the retention of the loqs2 gene encoding an Aedes specific dsRNA binding protein
Source: BMC Biol. 2024 Jan 25;22:14. doi: 10.1186/s12915-024-01821-4 (PMC10809485; doi:10.1186/s12915-024-01821-4)
Supplement: Supplementary file 3 — Additional file 3: Zip compressed file containing plasmid maps in Genbank format. The following files are available: Plasmids used for piggyBac mediated transgenesis in mosquitoes: Files (879 GG PUb-3xFLAG_loqs2_Sv40, 3xP3-eGFP_SV40.gb) and (992 GG OpIE2-3xFLAG_Loqs2_Sv40, PUb-dsRED_Sv40.gb). Plasmids used for transfection in vitro: (993 GG PUb-3xFLAG_Loqs2_Sv40, opIE2-Puro_Sv40.gb), (1000 GG PUb-V5_r2d2_Sv40, opIE2-Puro_Sv40.gb), (1001 GG PUb-V5_LoqsPA_Sv40, opIE2-Puro_Sv40.gb), (1002 GG PUb-V5_LoqsPB_Sv40, opIE2-Puro_Sv40.gb). [file 12915_2024_1821_MOESM3_ESM.zip › 879 GG PUb-3xFLAG_loqs2_Sv40 3xP3-eGFP_SV40.gb]

LOCUS       879_GG_PUb-3xFLA       10012 bp DNA     circular SYN 09-NOV-2023
DEFINITION  synthetic circular DNA
ACCESSION   .
VERSION     .
KEYWORDS    .
SOURCE      synthetic DNA construct
  ORGANISM  recombinant plasmid
REFERENCE   1  (bases 1 to 10012)
  AUTHORS   .
  TITLE     Direct Submission
  JOURNAL   .
FEATURES             Location/Qualifiers
     source          1..10012
                     /mol_type="other DNA"
                     /organism="recombinant plasmid"
     rep_origin      complement(63..651)
                     /direction=LEFT
                     /label=ori
                     /note="high-copy-number ColE1/pMB1/pBR322/pUC origin of 
                     replication"
     CDS             complement(798..1607)
                     /codon_start=1
                     /gene="aph(3')-Ia"
                     /product="aminoglycoside phosphotransferase"
                     /label=KanR
                     /note="confers resistance to kanamycin in bacteria or G418 
                     (Geneticin(R)) in eukaryotes"
                     /translation="MSHIQRETSRPRLNSNMDADLYGYKWARDNVGQSGATIYRLYGKP
                     DAPELFLKHGKGSVANDVTDEMVRLNWLTEFMPLPTIKHFIRTPDDAWLLTTAIPGKTA
                     FQVLEEYPDSGENIVDALAVFLRRLHSIPVCNCPFNSDRVFRLAQAQSRMNNGLVDASD
                     FDDERNGWPVEQVWKEMHKLLPFSPDSVVTHGDFSLDNLIFDEGKLIGCIDVGRVGIAD
                     RYQDLAILWNCLGEFSPSLQKRLFQKYGIDNPDMNKLQFHLMLDEFF"
     primer_bind     1720..1736
                     /label=M13 rev
                     /note="common sequencing primer, one of multiple similar 
                     variants"
     misc_feature    complement(1777..1912)
                     /label=PiggyBac 5'TR
                     /note="PiggyBac 5'TR"
     misc_feature    1793..1811
                     /label=TR2
                     /note="TR2"
     misc_feature    complement(2087..2307)
                     /label=attP'
                     /note="attP'"
     protein_bind    2143..2242
                     /label=phage phi-C31 attP
                     /bound_moiety="phage phi-C31 integrase"
                     /note="attachment site of phage phi-C31"
     protein_bind    2318..2351
                     /label=loxP
                     /bound_moiety="Cre recombinase"
                     /note="Cre-mediated recombination occurs in the 8-bp core 
                     sequence (GCATACAT)."
     promoter        2361..3741
                     /label=AePUb
     3'UTR           join(2949..3127,3732..3741)
     CDS             3746..3810
                     /codon_start=1
                     /product="three tandem FLAG(R) epitope tags, followed by an
                     enterokinase cleavage site"
                     /label=3xFLAG
                     /translation="DYKDHDGDYKDHDIDYKDDDD"
     CDS             3812..4678
                     /codon_start=1
                     /label=Loqs2-CDS
                     /translation="MGRTNSPSNECCENGDNALLNGYVSASPGESNPRPVPTNDALPIE
                     EAFKIALTGKSNTKKMPVSLLYELLSRRGITPQYDLLPREGAAHEQTFSYRVSYPDGDA
                     IGTGQSKKEAKHAAAKALIDKMGINDSANKPVGKKTPITVLQEVLTRRGIYPQYDFIQP
                     DAAVHDGTFRYRVSYQDKEAMGTGKSKKEAKQAAAKSLIDKLAGVAFWDTHSHGLNSRE
                     ETKQDEDAEPSASSPEVSLLSRSHDGVPEGFTDKAKGKRNQHTQVDMFVSRKKQKAGNQ
                     RELTNATI"
     polyA_signal    4787..4869
                     /label=SV40 poly(A) signal
                     /note="SV40 polyadenylation signal"
     promoter        4926..5182
                     /label=3xP3 promoter
     CDS             5183..5899
                     /codon_start=1
                     /product="enhanced GFP"
                     /label=EGFP
                     /note="mammalian codon-optimized"
                     /translation="MVSKGEELFTGVVPILVELDGDVNGHKFSVSGEGEGDATYGKLTL
                     KFICTTGKLPVPWPTLVTTLTYGVQCFSRYPDHMKQHDFFKSAMPEGYVQERTIFFKDD
                     GNYKTRAEVKFEGDTLVNRIELKGIDFKEDGNILGHKLEYNYNSHNVYIMADKQKNGIK
                     VNFKIRHNIEDGSVQLADHYQQNTPIGDGPVLLPDNHYLSTQSALSKDPNEKRDHMVLL
                     EFVTAAGITLGMDELYK"
     polyA_signal    6024..6105
                     /label=SV40 poly(A) signal
                     /note="SV40 polyadenylation signal"
     protein_bind    6160..6193
                     /label=loxP
                     /bound_moiety="Cre recombinase"
                     /note="Cre-mediated recombination occurs in the 8-bp core 
                     sequence (GCATACAT)."
     misc_feature    6207..6302
                     /label=repeated transposase region
                     /note="repeated transposase region"
     misc_feature    complement(6286..6443)
                     /label=original PiggyBac 3'region
                     /note="original PiggyBac 3'region"
     misc_feature    complement(6381..6399)
                     /label=TR2
                     /note="TR2"
     misc_feature    6395..6415
                     /label=direct repeat
                     /note="direct repeat"
     misc_feature    complement(6431..6443)
                     /label=TR1
                     /note="TR1"
     primer_bind     complement(6573..6589)
                     /label=M13 fwd
                     /note="common sequencing primer, one of multiple similar 
                     variants"
     misc_feature    6862..7059
                     /label=hs promoter
                     /note="hs promoter"
     misc_feature    7060..7448
                     /label=hs promoter
                     /note="hs promoter"
     terminator      7449..7494
                     /label=rrnB T1 terminator
                     /note="transcription terminator T1 from the E. coli rrnB 
                     gene"
     CDS             7578..9362
                     /codon_start=1
                     /label=transposase
                     /note="transposase"
                     /translation="MGCSLDDEHILSALLQSDDELVGEDSDSEISDHVSEDDVQSDTEE
                     AFIDEVHEVQPTSSGSEILDEQNVIEQPGSSLASNRILTLPQRTIRGKNKHCWSTSKST
                     RRSRVSALNIVRSQRGPTRMCRNIYDPLLCFKLFFTDEIISEIVKWTNAEISLKRRESM
                     TGATFRDTNEDEIYAFFGILVMTAVRKDNHMSTDDLFDRSLSMVYVSVMSRDRFDFLIR
                     CLRMDDKSIRPTLRENDVFTPVRKIWDLFIHQCIQNYTPGAHLTIDEQLLGFRGRCPFR
                     MYIPNKPSKYGIKILMMCDSGTKYMINGMPYLGRGTQTNGVPLGEYYVKELSKPVHGSC
                     RNITCDNWFTSIPLAKNLLQEPYKLTIVGTVRSNKREIPEVLKNSRSRPVGTSMFCFDG
                     PLTLVSYKPKPAKMVYLLSSCDEDASINESTGKPQMVMYYNQTKGGVDTLDQMCSVMTC
                     SRKTNRWPMALLYGMINIACINSFIIYSHNVSSKGEKVQSRKKFMRNLYMSLTSSFMRK
                     RLEAPTLKRYLRDNISNILPNEVPGTSDDSTEEPVMKKRTYCTYCPSKIRRKANASCKK
                     CKKVICREHNIDMCQSCF"
     terminator      9718..9745
                     /label=rrnB T2 terminator
                     /note="transcription terminator T2 from the E. coli rrnB 
                     gene"
ORIGIN
        1 aacatgtgag caaaaggcca gcaaaaggcc aggaaccgta aaaaggccgc gttgctggcg
       61 tttttccata ggctccgccc ccctgacgag catcacaaaa atcgacgctc aagtcagagg
      121 tggcgaaacc cgacaggact ataaagatac caggcgtttc cccctggaag ctccctcgtg
      181 cgctctcctg ttccgaccct gccgcttacc ggatacctgt ccgcctttct cccttcggga
      241 agcgtggcgc tttctcatag ctcacgctgt aggtatctca gttcggtgta ggtcgttcgc
      301 tccaagctgg gctgtgtgca cgaacccccc gttcagcccg accgctgcgc cttatccggt
      361 aactatcgtc ttgagtccaa cccggtaaga cacgacttat cgccactggc agcagccact
      421 ggtaacagga ttagcagagc gaggtatgta ggcggtgcta cagagttctt gaagtggtgg
      481 cctaactacg gctacactag aagaacagta tttggtatct gcgctctgct gaagccagtt
      541 accttcggaa aaagagttgg tagctcttga tccggcaaac aaaccaccgc tggtagcggt
      601 ggtttttttg tttgcaagca gcagattacg cgcagaaaaa aaggatctca agaagatcct
      661 ttgatctttt ctacggggtc tgacgctcag tggaacgacg cgtaactcac gttaagggat
      721 tttggtcatg agcttgcgcc gtcccgtcaa gtcagcgtaa tgctctgcca gtgttacaac
      781 caattaacca attctgatta gaaaaactca tcgagcatca aatgaaactg caatttattc
      841 atatcaggat tatcaatacc atatttttga aaaagccgtt tctgtaatga aggagaaaac
      901 tcaccgaggc agttccatag gatggcaaga tcctggtatc ggtctgcgat tccgactcgt
      961 ccaacatcaa tacaacctat taatttcccc tcgtcaaaaa taaggttatc aagtgagaaa
     1021 tcaccatgag tgacgactga atccggtgag aatggcaaaa gtttatgcat ttctttccag
     1081 acttgttcaa caggccagcc attacgctcg tcatcaaaat cactcgcatc aaccaaaccg
     1141 ttattcattc gtgattgcgc ctgagcgaga cgaaatacgc gatcgctgtt aaaaggacaa
     1201 ttacaaacag gaatcgaatg caaccggcgc aggaacactg ccagcgcatc aacaatattt
     1261 tcacctgaat caggatattc ttctaatacc tggaatgctg tttttccggg gatcgcagtg
     1321 gtgagtaacc atgcatcatc aggagtacgg ataaaatgct tgatggtcgg aagaggcata
     1381 aattccgtca gccagtttag tctgaccatc tcatctgtaa catcattggc aacgctacct
     1441 ttgccatgtt tcagaaacaa ctctggcgca tcgggcttcc catacaagcg atagattgtc
     1501 gcacctgatt gcccgacatt atcgcgagcc catttatacc catataaatc agcatccatg
     1561 ttggaattta atcgcggcct cgacgtttcc cgttgaatat ggctcataac accccttgta
     1621 ttactgttta tgtaagcaga cagttttatt gttcatgatg atatattttt atcttgtgca
     1681 atgtaacatc agagattttg agacacgggc cagagctgcc aggaaacagc tatgaccatg
     1741 taatacgacg atatgatcct gatgcagcta gattaaccct agaaagatag tctgcgtaaa
     1801 attgacgcat gcattcttga aatattgctc tctctttcta aatagcgcga atccgtcgct
     1861 gtgcatttag gacatctcag tcgccgcttg gagctcccgt gaggcgtgct tgtcaatgcg
     1921 gtaagtgtca ctgattttga actataacga ccgcgtgagt caaaatgacg catgattatc
     1981 ttttacgtga cttttaagat ttaactcata cgataattat attgttattt catgttctac
     2041 ttacgtgata acttattata tatatatttt cttgttatag attagatcgc gctcgcgcga
     2101 ctgacggtcg taagcacccg cgtacgtgtc caccccggtc acaacccctt gtgtcatgtc
     2161 ggcgacccta cgcccccaac tgagagaact caaaggttac cccagttggg gcactactcc
     2221 cgaaaaccgc ttctgacctg ggaaaacgtg aagccccggg gcatccgctg agggttgccg
     2281 ccggggcttc ggtgtgtccg tcagtactgc aggtaccata acttcgtata gcatacatta
     2341 tacgaagtta taccggatcc atctttacat gtagcttgtg cattgaatcc aattataatt
     2401 tgccttggca ccagctgagc cagacaagaa agaaagcttc ccagaagtat atcgatttag
     2461 aagggttgac gtcactttgc tgactgcact aatacagcaa atgatacaat tagaatgatt
     2521 caagtgaaat tcccaaatta ctgctttgtc tctggatttg gttatcagat tacattcgaa
     2581 gctaagaata gctaccgaaa ttgtcgatca aatcaggaaa tcctttctct atcgaaaaag
     2641 gcattcgcac atctttctct gtatgccata tacacgaatg gtaggtacat tgacgtcttt
     2701 gccagaagtt gaactgcatc gttcaaggta cagaatgaac gactaacaga cacaagcacg
     2761 ttttgctgtc cattcagaca cagggatggt acccatagtc gatcgattta gagccatcca
     2821 accgaacaga ggtatatgta tgaatggatt gcagaaattt tctagaagta caaccaccac
     2881 tacggcagtg tctataaaac gcccctgcaa aggcaaaacc agctcaatcg aatacgtttc
     2941 ctagtggagt gaacattacg cggtccaagt aagcagtgcc agtgcaagtg aagtgaagtc
     3001 tctagtgaaa aagagtgatc caattagcca gaggagaaaa tttcagagtg aacaaagctt
     3061 tgttcaaagg acaattacta ttaaatttgt gaaagtgcat ttcggtgaag ggaatcttct
     3121 agtgaaggta ggtaaattaa atgatgaaat tatagctatg agcgaaaact agtttggtga
     3181 atgattcctt tgtctttgaa tgagcaaact attttccaag atggcgacta ttgagctttg
     3241 agtgattagt gaaaatttgc aacgcagttt catcatcatt gataaaaccc aattgtgatt
     3301 cacggcgata atcatatttc gttgaatcat cgctgctaat tgaattaaat ttctagagca
     3361 agcgcgaatt cgccatattt ctaaaattaa atattgtggt gataattacc cattaaggta
     3421 atattaacac atatcgagaa aaaccttgag gaaatcgtga aaacttgaag atacgcaatt
     3481 tccaaactac gtagttcaaa gtcgaaaaca agttaatttt tcactaaaaa gtagggcgtt
     3541 gttgtgacgt catcaccttc aagtgtatat ttttcacttg gcctgcgact gcaaacgcag
     3601 acaaagcaaa acaagtttaa aacctgtcgt gtcgtgctcg aagccaaagg caatgaatca
     3661 atatcaaatg agagtttgca tttcacaacc aattactgaa gcgtttcctc gtttcttttt
     3721 ctgctcaaca gagatttcaa caatggacta taaggaccac gacggagact acaaggatca
     3781 tgatattgat tacaaagacg atgacgataa aatgggtaga acgaattcgc cgtcaaatga
     3841 atgctgtgaa aacggggaca acgccttact aaatggctat gtgagtgctt cgccgggaga
     3901 atcgaatcct cgtccagttc caacgaatga tgctctaccg atagaggaag ccttcaagat
     3961 tgcgttgacc ggtaagagca atacgaagaa gatgccagtg tcccttctgt acgagctgtt
     4021 gagtcggcgt ggaatcactc cgcaatacga tttgcttccg cgtgagggag cagcccacga
     4081 acaaaccttc agctaccggg tatcgtaccc ggatggagac gccatcggaa caggccaatc
     4141 gaagaaggaa gcgaagcatg ccgccgctaa ggccctaatt gacaagatgg gcatcaacga
     4201 tagcgcgaac aaacctgtcg gcaagaaaac gccgatcacg gttctccagg aggttttgac
     4261 gcgccgtgga atctatcccc agtatgactt catccagccc gatgcagcag tccatgatgg
     4321 gacgtttcgc tatagagtgt cgtaccaaga caaggaagcc atggggaccg gcaaatccaa
     4381 gaaggaggcc aaacaagcag ctgctaaatc actaatcgac aaactggccg gtgttgcttt
     4441 ctgggatacc cattcgcatg gattgaactc cagagaggaa accaaacaag acgaggacgc
     4501 agaaccttca gcgtctagcc ctgaagtatc tttactgtcc cgaagccatg acggcgtgcc
     4561 ggaagggttc acagacaaag cgaaaggaaa gcgtaatcaa catacccagg tggatatgtt
     4621 cgtatcgaga aagaagcaga aagcaggaaa ccaacgtgag ttgaccaatg ccactattta
     4681 aggcataatc agccatacca catttgtaga ggttttactt gctttaaaaa acctcccaca
     4741 cctccccctg aacctgaaac ataaaatgaa tgcaattgtt gttgttaact tgtttattgc
     4801 agcttataat ggttacaaat aaagcaatag catcacaaat ttcacaaata aagcattttt
     4861 cttcactgca ttctagttgt ggtttgtcca aactcatcaa tgtatctaag agtttaggat
     4921 gtgcgtatct aattcaatta gagactaatt caattagagc taattcaatt aggatccaag
     4981 cttatcgatt tcgaaccctc gaccgccgga gtataaatag aggcgcttcg tctacggagc
     5041 gacaattcaa ttcaaacaag caaagtgaac acgtcgctaa gcgaaagcta agcaaataaa
     5101 caagcgcagc tgaacaagct aaacaatcgg ggtaccgcta gagtcgacgg taccgcgggc
     5161 ccgggatcca ccggtcgcca ccatggtgag caagggcgag gagctgttca ccggggtggt
     5221 gcccatcctg gtcgagctgg acggcgacgt aaacggccac aagttcagcg tgtccggcga
     5281 gggcgagggc gatgccacct acggcaagct gaccctgaag ttcatctgca ccaccggcaa
     5341 gctgcccgtg ccctggccca ccctcgtgac caccctgacc tacggcgtgc agtgcttcag
     5401 ccgctacccc gaccacatga agcagcacga cttcttcaag tccgccatgc ccgaaggcta
     5461 cgtccaggag cgcaccatct tcttcaagga cgacggcaac tacaagaccc gcgccgaggt
     5521 gaagttcgag ggcgacaccc tggtgaaccg catcgagctg aagggcatcg acttcaagga
     5581 ggacggcaac atcctggggc acaagctgga gtacaactac aacagccaca acgtctatat
     5641 catggccgac aagcagaaga acggcatcaa ggtgaacttc aagatccgcc acaacatcga
     5701 ggacggcagc gtgcagctcg ccgaccacta ccagcagaac acccccatcg gcgacggccc
     5761 cgtgctgctg cccgacaacc actacctgag cacccagtcc gccctgagca aagaccccaa
     5821 cgagaagcgc gatcacatgg tcctgctgga gttcgtgacc gccgccggga tcactctcgg
     5881 catggacgag ctgtacaagt aaagcggccg cgactctaga tcaaatcagc cataccacat
     5941 ttgtagaggt tttacttgct ttaaaaaacc tcccacacct ccccctgaac ctgaaacata
     6001 aaatgaatgc aattgttgtt gttaacttgt ttattgcagc ttataatggt tacaaataaa
     6061 gcaatagcat cacaaatttc acaaataaag catttttttc actgcattct agttgtggtt
     6121 tgtccaaact catcaatgta tcgcttgtaa ttcgtcgaca taacttcgta tagcatacat
     6181 tatacgaagt tatgagctca attcgataaa agttttgtta ctttatagaa gaaattttga
     6241 gtttttgttt tttttaataa ataaataaac ataaataaat tgtttgttga atttattatt
     6301 agtatgtaag tgtaaatata ataaaactta atatctattc aaattaataa ataaacctcg
     6361 atatacagac cgataaaaca catgcgtcaa ttttacgcat gattatcttt aacgtacgtc
     6421 acaatatgat tatctttcta gggttaatct agctgcgtgt tctgcagcgt gtcgagcatc
     6481 ttcatctgct ccatcacgct gtaaaacaca tttgcaccgc gagtctgccc gtcctccacg
     6541 ggttcaaaaa cgtgaatgaa cgaggcgcgc tcactggccg tcgttttaca acgtcgtgac
     6601 tgggaaaacc ctggcgttac ccaacttaat cgccttgcag cacatccccc tttcgccagc
     6661 tggcgtaata gcgaagaggc ccgcaccgat cgcccttccc aacagttgcg cagcctgaat
     6721 ggcgaatggg nnnnnnnnnn nnnnnnnnnn nnnnnnnnnn nnnnnnnnnn nnnnnnnnnn
     6781 nnnnnnnnnn nnnnnnnnnn nnnnnnnnnn nnnnnnnnnn nnnnnnnnnn nnnnnnnnnn
     6841 nnnnnnnnnn nnnncgccga tcagataagt tcaatgatat ccagtgcagt aaaaaaaaaa
     6901 atgttttttt tatctacttt ccgcaaaaat gggttttatt aacttacata catactagaa
     6961 ttgatccccg atccccctag aatcccaaaa caaactggtt attgtggtag gtcatttgtt
     7021 tggcagaaag aaaactcgag aaatttctct ggccgttatt cgttattctc tcttttcttt
     7081 ttgagtctct ccctctctgc actaatgctc tctcactctg tcacacagta aacggcatac
     7141 tgctctcgtt ggttcgagag agcgcgcctc gaatgttcgc gaaaagagcg ccggagtata
     7201 aatagaggcg cttcgtctac ggagcgacaa ttcaattcaa acaagcaaag tgaacacgtc
     7261 gctaagcgaa agctaagcaa ataaacaagc gcagctgaac aagctaaaca atctgcagta
     7321 aagtgcaagt taaagtgaat caattaaaag taaccagcaa ccaagtaaat caactgcaac
     7381 tactgaaatc tgccaagaag taattattga atacaagaag agaactctga atagggaatt
     7441 gggaatttca aataaaacga aaggctcagt cgaaagactg ggcctttcgt tttatctgtc
     7501 tagaaggcct aattccagct gagcgccggt cgctaccatt accagttggt ctggtgtcgg
     7561 ggatcctata taataaaatg ggatgttctt tagacgatga gcatatcctc tctgctcttc
     7621 tgcaaagcga tgacgagctt gttggtgagg attctgacag tgaaatatca gatcacgtaa
     7681 gtgaagatga cgtccagagc gatacagaag aagcgtttat agatgaggta catgaagtgc
     7741 agccaacgtc aagcggtagt gaaatattag acgaacaaaa tgttattgaa caaccaggtt
     7801 cttcattggc ttctaacaga atcttgacct tgccacagag gactattaga ggtaagaata
     7861 aacattgttg gtcaacttca aagtccacga ggcgtagccg agtctctgca ctgaacattg
     7921 tcagatctca aagaggtccg acgcgtatgt gccgcaatat atatgaccca cttttatgct
     7981 tcaaactatt ttttactgat gagataattt cggaaattgt aaaatggaca aatgctgaga
     8041 tatcattgaa acgtcgggaa tctatgacag gtgctacatt tcgtgacacg aatgaagatg
     8101 aaatctatgc tttctttggt attctggtaa tgacagcagt gagaaaagat aaccacatgt
     8161 ccacagatga cctctttgat cgatctttgt caatggtgta cgtctctgta atgagtcgtg
     8221 atcgttttga ttttttgata cgatgtctta gaatggatga caaaagtata cggcccacac
     8281 ttcgagaaaa cgatgtattt actcctgtta gaaaaatatg ggatctcttt atccatcagt
     8341 gcatacaaaa ttacactcca ggggctcatt tgaccataga tgaacagtta cttggtttta
     8401 gaggacggtg tccgtttagg atgtatatcc caaacaagcc aagtaagtat ggaataaaaa
     8461 tcctcatgat gtgtgacagt ggtacgaagt atatgataaa tggaatgcct tatttgggaa
     8521 gaggaacaca gaccaacgga gtaccactcg gtgaatacta cgtgaaggag ttatcaaagc
     8581 ctgtgcacgg tagttgtcgt aatattacgt gtgacaattg gttcacctca atccctttag
     8641 caaaaaactt actacaagaa ccgtataagt taaccattgt gggaaccgtg cgatcaaaca
     8701 aacgcgagat accggaagta ctgaaaaaca gtcgctccag gccagtggga acatcgatgt
     8761 tttgttttga cggacccctt actctcgtct catataaacc gaagccagct aagatggtat
     8821 acttattatc atcttgtgat gaggatgctt ctatcaacga aagtaccggt aaaccgcaaa
     8881 tggttatgta ttataatcaa actaaaggcg gagtggacac gctagaccaa atgtgttctg
     8941 tgatgacctg cagtaggaag acgaataggt ggcctatggc attattgtac ggaatgataa
     9001 acattgcctg cataaattct tttattatat acagccataa tgtcagtagc aagggagaaa
     9061 aggttcaaag tcgcaaaaaa tttatgagaa acctttacat gagcctgacg tcatcgttta
     9121 tgcgtaagcg tttagaagct cctactttga agagatattt gcgcgataat atctctaata
     9181 ttttgccaaa tgaagtgcct ggtacatcag atgacagtac tgaagagcca gtaatgaaaa
     9241 aacgtactta ctgtacttac tgcccctcta aaataaggcg aaaggcaaat gcatcgtgca
     9301 aaaaatgcaa aaaagttatt tgtcgagagc ataatattga tatgtgccaa agttgtttct
     9361 gactgactaa taagtataat ttgtttctat tatgtataag ttaaactaat tacttatttt
     9421 ataatacaac atgactgttt ttaaagtaca aaataagttt atttttgtaa aggagagaat
     9481 gtttaaaagt tttgttactt tatagaagaa attttgagtt tttgtttttt tttaataaat
     9541 aaataaacat aaattgtttg ttgaatttgg atccgtcgag gctttcctgt tgtttgtcgg
     9601 tgaacgctct cctgagtagg acaaatccgc cgggagcgga tttgaacgtt gtgaagcaac
     9661 ggcccggagg gtggcgggca ggacgcccgc cataaactgc caggcatcaa actaagcaga
     9721 aggccatcct gacggatggc ctttttgcgt ttctacaaac tcttcctggc tagcggtacg
     9781 cgtattaatt gcgttgcgct cactgcccgc tttccagtcg ggaaacctgt cgtgccagct
     9841 gcattaatga atcggccaac gcgcggggag aggcggtttg cgtattgggc gctcttccgc
     9901 ttcctcgctc actgactcgc tgcgctcggt cgttcggctg cggcgagcgg tatcagctca
     9961 ctcaaaggcg gtaatacggt tatccacaga atcaggggat aacgcaggaa ag
//
